Addgene plasmid #211073: pHTN-HaloTag_LEO1:1-666
Purpose: Mammalian expression of full-length human LEO1. N-terminal HaloTag.
Depositing lab: Cheryl Arrowsmith. Depositing organization: University of Toronto. Publication: A Target Class Ligandability Evaluation of WD40 Repeat-Containing Proteins. Ackloo S, Li F, Szewczyk M, Seitova A, Loppnau P, Zeng H, Xu J, Ahmad S, Arnautova YA, Baghaie AJ, Beldar S, Bolotokova A, Centrella PA, Chau I, Clark MA, Cuozzo JW, Dehghani-Tafti S, Disch JS, Dong A, Dumas A, Feng JA, Ghiabi P, Gibson E, Gilmer J, Goldman B, Green SR, Guie MA, Guilinger JP, Harms N, Herasymenko O, Houliston S, Hutchinson A, Kearnes S, Keefe AD, Kimani SW, Kramer T, Kutera M, Kwak HA, Lento C, Li Y, Liu J, Loup J, Machado RAC, Mulhern CJ, Perveen S, Righetto GL, Riley P, Shrestha S, Sigel EA, Silva M, Sintchak MD, Slakman BL, Taylor RD, Thompson J, Torng W, Underkoffler C, von Rechenberg M, Walsh RT, Watson I, Wilson DJ, Wolf E, Yadav M, Yazdi AK, Zhang J, Zhang Y, Santhakumar V, Edwards AM, Barsyte-Lovejoy D, Schapira M, Brown PJ, Halabelian L, Arrowsmith CH. J Med Chem. 2025 Jan 23;68(2):1092-1112. doi: 10.1021/acs.jmedchem.4c02010. Epub 2024 Nov 4. PubMed 39495097.
Backbone
  Vector backbone: pHTN-HaloTag
  Backbone manufacturer: Promega
  Vector type: Mammalian Expression
  Selectable markers: Neomycin (select with G418)
Growth in bacteria
  Bacterial resistance: Ampicillin, 100 μg/mL
  Growth temperature: 37°C
  Growth strain: DH5alpha
  Copy number: High Copy
Gene/Insert
  Gene/Insert name: LEO1:M1-D666
  Species: H. sapiens (human)
  Insert size (bp): 1998
  Mutation: wild type
  Entrez Gene: LEO1 (a.k.a. RDL)
  Promoter: CMV
  Tag / fusion protein: HaloTag (N terminal on insert)
  Cloning method: Ligation Independent Cloning
  Sequencing primers: 5′ ACCTGATCGGCAGCGAGATC; 3′ CTTATCATGTCTGCTCGAAG
Resource information
  A portion of this plasmid was derived from a plasmid made by: Mammalian Gene Collection (BC018147)
Terms and licenses: Academic/Nonprofit Terms; Industry Terms: Not Available to Industry
Depositor comments: 5' Cloning Site: EcoR1 (not destroyed), 3' Cloning Site: Xba1 (not destroyed). N terminal tag: maeigtgfpfdphyvevlgermhyvdvgprdgtpvlflhgnptssyvwrniiphvapthrciapdligmgksdkpdlgyffddhvrfmdafiealgleevvlvihdwgsalgfhwakrnpervkgiafmefirpiptwdewpefaretfqafrttdvgrkliidqnvfiegtlpmgvvrpltevemdhyrepflnpvdreplwrfpnelpiagepanivalveeymdwlhqspvpkllfwgtpgvlippaeaarlakslpnckavdigpglnllqednpdligseiarwlstleisgepttedlyfqsdnaiasef.
How to cite: pHTN-HaloTag_LEO1:1-666 was a gift from Cheryl Arrowsmith (Addgene plasmid # 211073 ; http://n2t.net/addgene:211073 ; RRID:Addgene_211073)
