[The description below was written by a language model from this plasmid's Addgene catalogue record and pLannotate feature annotations shown in this document.]
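Description:
pHTN-HaloTag_LEO1:1-666 is a mammalian expression plasmid of about 8.1 kb, built on Promega's pHTN-HaloTag backbone, that produces full-length wild-type human LEO1 (residues M1 to D666) fused at its N terminus to HaloTag. In bacteria it replicates from a high-copy ColE1/pUC-type origin and is selected with ampicillin through the β-lactamase gene. A ColE1-derived cer site is also annotated, which helps keep the plasmid monomeric. For mammalian cells, a separate cassette with the SV40 enhancer/early promoter, the neo gene and a synthetic poly(A) signal allows G418 selection of stable transfectants.

The expression unit is driven by the CMV immediate-early enhancer and promoter, followed by a chimeric β-globin/immunoglobulin intron that generally improves transcript processing and expression. A T7 promoter sits just upstream of the coding region and could support in vitro transcription. The open reading frame encodes HaloTag, a modified bacterial dehalogenase that bonds covalently to chloroalkane ligands, then a TEV protease site that permits tag removal, then the LEO1 coding sequence, with an SV40 polyadenylation signal downstream. The LEO1 insert was derived from a Mammalian Gene Collection clone and introduced by ligation-independent cloning between retained EcoRI and XbaI sites. Several small annotated fragments (SET1, T7 terminator, large T antigen, M13 ori, bom, tnpA) look like backbone remnants or partial matches rather than functional parts.

LEO1 is a component of the PAF1 complex, which is involved in RNA polymerase II transcription elongation. The HaloTag fusion suits fluorescent ligand labelling, pull-down or cellular interaction and target-engagement assays. The record itself states only mammalian expression, deposited in connection with a study of the ligandability of WD40 repeat proteins.
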