Features (pLannotate 1.2.2; 21 found; start..end, strand, type, name):
    140..517     +  enhancer       CMV enhancer: human cytomegalovirus immediate early enhancer
    519..718     +  promoter       CMV promoter: human cytomegalovirus (CMV) immediate early promoter
    857..989     +  intron         chimeric intron: chimera between introns from human β-globin and immunoglobulin heavy chain genes
   1033..1051    +  promoter       T7 promoter: promoter for bacteriophage T7 RNA polymerase
   1067..1957    +  CDS            HaloTag®: modified bacterial dehalogenase that forms covalent bonds with chloroalkane derivatives
   1970..1990    +  CDS            TEV site: tobacco etch virus (TEV) protease recognition and cleavage site
   2015..3946    +  CDS            LEO1 (sequence withheld): LEO1_HUMAN - Also known as RDL. Experimental evidence at protein level: Swiss-Prot protein existence level 1. Component of the PAF1 complex (PAF1C) which has multiple functions during transcription by RNA polymerase II and is implicated in regulation of development and maintenance of embryonic stem cell pluripotency. PAF1C associates with RNA polymerase II through interaction with POLR2A CTD non-phosphorylated and 'Ser-2'- and 'Ser- 5'-phosphorylated forms and is involved in transcriptional elongation, acting both independently and synergistically with TCEA1 and in cooperation with the DSIF co
   4061..4086    +  CDS            SET1 (fragment): solubility-enhancement tag derived from T7 phage gene 10B
   4094..4110    +  terminator     T7 terminator (fragment): transcription terminator for bacteriophage T7 RNA polymerase
   4130..4251    -  polyA_signal   SV40 poly(A) signal: SV40 polyadenylation signal
   4274..4342    -  CDS            large T antigen (fragment): large T antigen from SV40 (simian virus 40)
   4347..4379    +  rep_origin     M13 ori (fragment): M13 bacteriophage origin of replication; arrow indicates direction of (+) strand synthesis
   4380..4431    -  misc_feature   bom (fragment): basis of mobility region from pBR322
   4496..4853    +  promoter       SV40 promoter: SV40 enhancer and early promoter
   4904..5695    +  CDS            neo: KKA2_KLEPN - Also known as kan, nptII. Experimental evidence at protein level: Swiss-Prot protein existence level 1. Resistance to kanamycin, neomycin, paromomycin, ribostamycin, butirosin and gentamicin B. From Klebsiella pneumoniae.
   5762..5810    +  polyA_signal   poly(A) signal: synthetic polyadenylation signal
   5831..5923    -  CDS            tnpA (fragment): TN5P_ECOLX - Also known as tnp. Experimental evidence at protein level: Swiss-Prot protein existence level 1. Mediates transposition of transposon Tn5 by a 'cut and paste' mechanism. First, the monomeric transposase binds the 19 bp inverted DNA repeats flanking the transposon. Then, dimerization of the DNA- bound transposase creates a synaptic DNA complex. After nicking of the first DNA strand, excision of the transposon proceeds through a series of intermediates. The transposase then mediates the insertion of the transposon at a new site by strand transfer. The activity of the wild- type tran
   5966..6070    +  promoter       AmpR promoter: bla
   6071..6931    +  CDS            AmpR: β-lactamase; bla; confers resistance to ampicillin, carbenicillin, and related antibiotics
   7089..7677    -  rep_origin     ori: high-copy-number ColE1/pMB1/pBR322/pUC origin of replication
   7793..8076    +  misc_feature   cer region: ColE1-derived recombination site that helps to maintain plasmids as monomers
>Addgene plasmid #211073 | pHTN-HaloTag_LEO1:1-666 | addgene full sequence | sequence record 426001 | Addgene NGS Result
TCAATATTGGCCATTAGCCATATTATTCATTGGTTATATAGCATAAATCAATATTGGCTATTGGCCATTG
CATACGTTGTATCTATATCATAATATGTACATTTATATTGGCTCATGTCCAATATGACCGCCATGTTGGC
ATTGATTATTGACTAGTTATTAATAGTAATCAATTACGGGGTCATTAGTTCATAGCCCATATATGGAGTT
CCGCGTTACATAACTTACGGTAAATGGCCCGCCTGGCTGACCGCCCAACGACCCCCGCCCATTGACGTCA
ATAATGACGTATGTTCCCATAGTAACGCCAATAGGGACTTTCCATTGACGTCAATGGGTGGAGTATTTAC
GGTAAACTGCCCACTTGGCAGTACATCAAGTGTATCATATGCCAAGTCCGCCCCCTATTGACGTCAATGA
CGGTAAATGGCCCGCCTGGCATTATGCCCAGTACATGACCTTACGGGACTTTCCTACTTGGCAGTACATC
TACGTATTAGTCATCGCTATTACCATGGTGATGCGGTTTTGGCAGTACACCAATGGGCGTGGATAGCGGT
TTGACTCACGGGGATTTCCAAGTCTCCACCCCATTGACGTCAATGGGAGTTTGTTTTGGCACCAAAATCA
ACGGGACTTTCCAAAATGTCGTAATAACCCCGCCCCGTTGACGCAAATGGGCGGTAGGCGTGTACGGTGG
GAGGTCTATATAAGCAGAGCTGGTTTAGTGAACCGTCAGATCACTAGAAGCTTTATTGCGGTAGTTTATC
ACAGTTAAATTGCTAACGCAGTCAGTGCTTCTGACACAACAGTCTCGAACTTAAGCTGCAGAAGTTGGTC
GTGAGGCACTGGGCAGGTAAGTATCAAGGTTACAAGACAGGTTTAAGGAGACCAATAGAAACTGGGCTTG
TCGAGACAGAGAAGACTCTTGCGTTTCTGATAGGCACCTATTGGTCTTACTGACATCCACTTTGCCTTTC
TCTCCACAGGTGTCCACTCCCAGTTCAATTACAGCTCTTAAGGCTAGAGTATTAATACGACTCACTATAG
GGCTAGCAAAGCCACCATGGCAGAAATCGGTACTGGCTTTCCATTCGACCCCCATTATGTGGAAGTCCTG
GGCGAGCGCATGCACTACGTCGATGTTGGTCCGCGCGATGGCACCCCTGTGCTGTTCCTGCACGGTAACC
CGACCTCCTCCTACGTGTGGCGCAACATCATCCCGCATGTTGCACCGACCCATCGCTGCATTGCTCCAGA
CCTGATCGGTATGGGCAAATCCGACAAACCAGACCTGGGTTATTTCTTCGACGACCACGTCCGCTTCATG
GATGCCTTCATCGAAGCCCTGGGTCTGGAAGAGGTCGTCCTGGTCATTCACGACTGGGGCTCCGCTCTGG
GTTTCCACTGGGCCAAGCGCAATCCAGAGCGCGTCAAAGGTATTGCATTTATGGAGTTCATCCGCCCTAT
CCCGACCTGGGACGAATGGCCAGAATTTGCCCGCGAGACCTTCCAGGCCTTCCGCACCACCGACGTCGGC
CGCAAGCTGATCATCGATCAGAACGTTTTTATCGAGGGTACGCTGCCGATGGGTGTCGTCCGCCCGCTGA
CTGAAGTCGAGATGGACCATTACCGCGAGCCGTTCCTGAATCCTGTTGACCGCGAGCCACTGTGGCGCTT
CCCAAACGAGCTGCCAATCGCCGGTGAGCCAGCGAACATCGTCGCGCTGGTCGAAGAATACATGGACTGG
CTGCACCAGTCCCCTGTCCCGAAGCTGCTGTTCTGGGGCACCCCAGGCGTTCTGATCCCACCGGCCGAAG
CCGCTCGCCTGGCCAAAAGCCTGCCTAACTGCAAGGCTGTGGACATCGGCCCGGGTCTGAATCTGCTGCA
AGAAGACAACCCGGACCTGATCGGCAGCGAGATCGCGCGCTGGCTGTCGACGCTCGAGATTTCCGGCGAG
CCAACCACTGAGGATCTGTACTTTCAGAGCGATAACGCGATCGCTTCCGAATTC
[1998 nt withheld, positions 2015-4012]
TGATGATCTAGATTTGGGCCCAATTCCTGCAGGATTTTGCGGCCGCTTGCTGAGTTGGCTGCTGCCACCG
CTGAGCAATAACTAGCATAACCCCTTGGCCGCTTCGAGCAGACATGATAAGATACATTGATGAGTTTGGA
CAAACCACAACTAGAATGCAGTGAAAAAAATGCTTTATTTGTGAAATTTGTGATGCTATTGCTTTATTTG
TAACCATTATAAGCTGCAATAAACAAGTTAACAACAACAATTGCATTCATTTTATGTTTCAGGTTCAGGG
GGAGATGTGGGAGGTTTTTTTAAGCAAGTAAAACCTCTACAAATGTGGTAAAATCGAATTTTAACAAAAT
ATTAACGCTTACAATTTCCTGATGCGGTATTTTCTCCTTACGCATCTGTGCGGTATTTCACACCGCATAC
GCGGATCTGCGCAGCACCATGGCCTGAAATAACCTCTGAAAGAGGAACTTGGTTAGGTACCTTCTGAGGC
GGAAAGAACCAGCTGTGGAATGTGTGTCAGTTAGGGTGTGGAAAGTCCCCAGGCTCCCCAGCAGGCAGAA
GTATGCAAAGCATGCATCTCAATTAGTCAGCAACCAGGTGTGGAAAGTCCCCAGGCTCCCCAGCAGGCAG
AAGTATGCAAAGCATGCATCTCAATTAGTCAGCAACCATAGTCCCGCCCCTAACTCCGCCCATCCCGCCC
CTAACTCCGCCCAGTTCCGCCCATTCTCCGCCCCATGGCTGACTAATTTTTTTTATTTATGCAGAGGCCG
AGGCCGCCTCGGCCTCTGAGCTATTCCAGAAGTAGTGAGGAGGCTTTTTTGGAGGCCTAGGCTTTTGCAA
AAAGCTTGATTCTTCTGACACAACAGTCTCGAACTTAAGGCTAGAGCCACCATGATTGAACAAGATGGAT
TGCACGCAGGTTCTCCGGCCGCTTGGGTGGAGAGGCTATTCGGCTATGACTGGGCACAACAGACAATCGG
CTGCTCTGATGCCGCCGTGTTCCGGCTGTCAGCGCAGGGGCGCCCGGTTCTTTTTGTCAAGACCGACCTG
TCCGGTGCCCTGAATGAACTGCAGGACGAGGCAGCGCGGCTATCGTGGCTGGCCACGACGGGCGTTCCTT
GCGCAGCTGTGCTCGACGTTGTCACTGAAGCGGGAAGGGACTGGCTGCTATTGGGCGAAGTGCCGGGGCA
GGATCTCCTGTCATCTCACCTTGCTCCTGCCGAGAAAGTATCCATCATGGCTGATGCAATGCGGCGGCTG
CATACGCTTGATCCGGCTACCTGCCCATTCGACCACCAAGCGAAACATCGCATCGAGCGAGCACGTACTC
GGATGGAAGCCGGTCTTGTCGATCAGGATGATCTGGACGAAGAGCATCAGGGGCTCGCGCCAGCCGAACT
GTTCGCCAGGCTCAAGGCGCGCATGCCCGACGGCGAGGATCTCGTCGTGACCCATGGCGATGCCTGCTTG
CCGAATATCATGGTGGAAAATGGCCGCTTTTCTGGATTCATCGACTGTGGCCGGCTGGGTGTGGCGGACC
GCTATCAGGACATAGCGTTGGCTACCCGTGATATTGCTGAAGAGCTTGGCGGCGAATGGGCTGACCGCTT
CCTCGTGCTTTACGGTATCGCCGCTCCCGATTCGCAGCGCATCGCCTTCTATCGCCTTCTTGACGAGTTC
TTCTGAGCGGGACTCTGGGGTTCGAAATGACCGACCAAGCGACGCCCAACCTGCCATCACGATGGCCGCA
ATAAAATATCTTTATTTTCATTACATCTGTGTGTTGGTTTTTTGTGTGAATCGATAGCGATAAGGATCCT
CTTTGCGCTTGCGTTTTCCCTTGTCCAGATAGCCCAGTAGCTGACATTCATCCGGGGTCAGCACCGTTTC
TGCGGACTGGCTTTCTACGTAATGGTTTCTTAGACGTCAGGTGGCACTTTTCGGGGAAATGTGCGCGGAA
CCCCTATTTGTTTATTTTTCTAAATACATTCAAATATGTATCCGCTCATGAGACAATAACCCTGATAAAT
GCTTCAATAATATTGAAAAAGGAAGAGTATGAGTATTCAACATTTCCGTGTCGCCCTTATTCCCTTTTTT
GCGGCATTTTGCCTTCCTGTTTTTGCTCACCCAGAAACGCTGGTGAAAGTAAAAGATGCTGAAGATCAGT
TGGGTGCACGAGTGGGTTACATCGAACTGGATCTCAACAGCGGTAAGATCCTTGAGAGTTTTCGCCCCGA
AGAACGTTTTCCAATGATGAGCACTTTCAAAGTTCTGCTATGTGGCGCGGTATTATCCCGTATTGACGCC
GGGCAAGAGCAACTCGGTCGCCGCATACACTATTCTCAGAATGACTTGGTTGAGTACTCACCAGTCACAG
AAAAGCATCTTACGGATGGCATGACAGTAAGAGAATTATGCAGTGCTGCCATAACCATGAGTGATAACAC
TGCGGCCAACTTACTTCTGACAACTATCGGAGGACCGAAGGAGCTAACCGCTTTTTTGCACAACATGGGG
GATCATGTAACTCGCCTTGATCGTTGGGAACCGGAGCTGAATGAAGCCATACCAAACGACGAGCGTGACA
CCACGATGCCTGTAGCAATGGCAACAACGTTGCGCAAACTATTAACTGGCGAACTACTTACTCTAGCTTC
CCGGCAACAATTAATAGACTGGATGGAGGCGGATAAAGTTGCAGGACCACTTCTGCGCTCGGCCCTTCCG
GCTGGCTGGTTTATTGCTGATAAATCTGGAGCCGGTGAGCGTGGGTCTCGCGGTATCATTGCAGCACTGG
GGCCAGATGGTAAGCCCTCCCGTATCGTAGTTATCTACACGACGGGGAGTCAGGCAACTATGGATGAACG
AAATAGACAGATCGCTGAGATAGGTGCCTCACTGATTAAGCATTGGTAATTCGAAATGACCGACCAAGCG
ACGCCCAACCGGTATCAGCTCACTCAAAGGCGGTAATACGGTTATCCACAGAATCAGGGGATAACGCAGG
AAAGAACATGTGAGCAAAAGGCCAGCAAAAGGCCAGGAACCGTAAAAAGGCCGCGTTGCTGGCGTTTTTC
CATAGGCTCCGCCCCCCTGACGAGCATCACAAAAATCGACGCTCAAGTCAGAGGTGGCGAAACCCGACAG
GACTATAAAGATACCAGGCGTTTCCCCCTGGAAGCTCCCTCGTGCGCTCTCCTGTTCCGACCCTGCCGCT
TACCGGATACCTGTCCGCCTTTCTCCCTTCGGGAAGCGTGGCGCTTTCTCATAGCTCACGCTGTAGGTAT
CTCAGTTCGGTGTAGGTCGTTCGCTCCAAGCTGGGCTGTGTGCACGAACCCCCCGTTCAGCCCGACCGCT
GCGCCTTATCCGGTAACTATCGTCTTGAGTCCAACCCGGTAAGACACGACTTATCGCCACTGGCAGCAGC
CACTGGTAACAGGATTAGCAGAGCGAGGTATGTAGGCGGTGCTACAGAGTTCTTGAAGTGGTGGCCTAAC
TACGGCTACACTAGAAGGACAGTATTTGGTATCTGCGCTCTGCTGAAGCCAGTTACCTTCGGAAAAAGAG
TTGGTAGCTCTTGATCCGGCAAACAAACCACCGCTGGTAGCGGTGGTTTTTTTGTTTGCAAGCAGCAGAT
TACGCGCAGAAAAAAAGGATTTCAAGAAGATCCTTTGATCTTTTCTACGGGGTCTGACGCTCAGTGGAAC
GAAAACTCACGTTAAGGGATTTTGGTCATGAGATTATCAAAAAGGATCTTCACCTAGATCCTTTTATAGT
CCGGAAATACAGGAACGCACGCTGGATGGCCCTTCGCTGGGATGGTGAAACCATGAAAAATGGCAGCTTC
AGTGGATTAAGTGGGGGTAATGTGGCCTGTACCCTCTGGTTGCATAGGTATTCATACGGTTAAAATTTAT
CAGGCGCGATTGCGGCAGTTTTTCGGGTGGTTTGTTGCCATTTTTACCTGTCTGCTGCCGTGATCGCGCT
GAACGCGTTTTAGCGGTGCGTACAATTAAGGGATTATGGTAAATCCACTTACTGTCTGCCCTCGTAGCCA
TCGAGATAAACCGCAGTACTCCGGCCACGATGCGTCCGGCGTAGAGGATCGAGATCT
