>Addgene plasmid #211073 | pHTN-HaloTag_LEO1:1-666 | depositor partial sequence | sequence record 411626 | Insert sequence
[1998 nt withheld, positions 1-1998]
